Addgene plasmid #153017: TMPRSS2 g3
Purpose: A guide RNA targeting TMPRSS2 in a lentiviral plasmid co-expressing mCherry
Depositing lab: Jason Sheltzer. Depositing organization: Cold Spring Harbor Laboratory.
Backbone
  Vector backbone: Lenti-gRNA-mCherry (Addgene #108099)
  Vector type: Lentiviral, CRISPR
  Selectable markers: mCherry
Growth in bacteria
  Bacterial resistance: Ampicillin, 100 μg/mL
  Growth temperature: 37°C
  Growth strain: NEB Stable
  Copy number: High Copy
Gene/Insert
  Gene/Insert name: TMPRSS2 gRNA
  gRNA/shRNA sequence: TTGTTCTTCGAAGTGACCAG
  Species: H. sapiens (human)
  Tag / fusion protein: mCherry
Terms and licenses: Academic/Nonprofit Terms; Industry Terms: Not Available to Industry
How to cite: TMPRSS2 g3 was a gift from Jason Sheltzer (Addgene plasmid # 153017 ; http://n2t.net/addgene:153017 ; RRID:Addgene_153017)
