[The description below was written by a language model from this plasmid's Addgene catalogue record and pLannotate feature annotations shown in this document.]
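Description:
TMPRSS2 g3 is a lentiviral CRISPR guide RNA plasmid built on the Lenti-gRNA-mCherry backbone. It carries a single guide RNA directed against human TMPRSS2 together with an mCherry reporter. It is propagated in E. coli through a high-copy ColE1/pUC-type origin with ampicillin resistance (AmpR, β-lactamase). The backbone also retains an f1 origin, lac regulatory remnants, T3 and T7 promoters, and an SV40 origin and polyadenylation signal outside the viral cassette.

The transfer cassette has a third-generation, self-inactivating layout. An RSV promoter drives a truncated HIV-1 5' LTR, followed by the Ψ packaging signal with a partial gag fragment, the Rev response element for Rev-dependent nuclear export of the genomic RNA, and a central polypurine tract that aids nuclear import. The cassette ends with a WPRE, which enhances transcript expression, and a ΔU3 3' LTR that disables LTR promoter activity after integration.

Between these elements, a human U6 RNA polymerase III promoter transcribes the TMPRSS2-targeting spacer joined to a Streptococcus pyogenes Cas9 scaffold, which is annotated as a tracrRNA fragment. A separate EF-1α core promoter expresses mammalian codon-optimised mCherry. Although the record lists mCherry under tags, the feature layout shows it as an independently expressed fluorescent marker. It is the only mammalian selectable marker, so transduced cells are identified or sorted by red fluorescence rather than by drug selection.

No Cas9 coding sequence is annotated, so the nuclease must be supplied separately, for example from a Cas9-expressing cell line. The construct is suited to CRISPR targeting of TMPRSS2 in human cells, with mCherry tracking the guide-bearing population. The "g3" in the name suggests it is one of several guides against this gene, though the record does not say so.
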