Features (pLannotate 1.2.2; 27 found; start..end, strand, type, name):
    693..1281    +  misc_feature   WPRE: woodchuck hepatitis virus posttranscriptional regulatory element
   1332..1351    +  misc_feature   cPPT/CTS (fragment): central polypurine tract and central termination sequence of HIV-1
   1353..1586    +  LTR            3' LTR (ΔU3): self-inactivating 3' long terminal repeat (LTR) from HIV-1
   1664..1785    +  polyA_signal   SV40 poly(A) signal: SV40 polyadenylation signal
   1825..1960    +  rep_origin     SV40 ori: SV40 origin of replication
   1981..1999    -  promoter       T7 promoter: promoter for bacteriophage T7 RNA polymerase
   2007..2162    +  CDS            lacZα (fragment): LacZα fragment of β-galactosidase; lacZ fragment
   2167..2595    +  rep_origin     f1 ori (sequence partly withheld): f1 bacteriophage origin of replication; arrow indicates direction of (+) strand synthesis
   2648..2752    +  promoter       AmpR promoter: bla
   2753..3613    +  CDS            AmpR: β-lactamase; bla; confers resistance to ampicillin, carbenicillin, and related antibiotics
   3784..4372    +  rep_origin     ori: high-copy-number ColE1/pMB1/pBR322/pUC origin of replication
   4555..4647    +  CDS            lacI (fragment): lac repressor; lacI; The lac repressor binds to the lac operator to inhibit transcription in E. coli. This inhibition can be relieved by adding lactose or isopropyl-β-D-thiogalactopyranoside (IPTG).
   4660..4681    +  protein_bind   CAP binding site: CAP binding activates transcription in the presence of cAMP. E. coli catabolite activator protein
   4696..4726    +  promoter       lac promoter: promoter for the E. coli lac operon
   4734..4750    +  protein_bind   lac operator: The lac repressor binds to the lac operator to inhibit transcription in E. coli. This inhibition can be relieved by adding lactose or isopropyl-β-D-thiogalactopyranoside (IPTG). lac repressor encoded by lacI
   4795..4813    +  promoter       T3 promoter: promoter for bacteriophage T3 RNA polymerase
   4841..5067    +  promoter       RSV promoter: Rous sarcoma virus enhancer/promoter
   5068..5248    +  LTR            5' LTR (truncated): truncated 5' long terminal repeat (LTR) from HIV-1
   5295..5420    +  misc_feature   HIV-1 Ψ: packaging signal of human immunodeficiency virus type 1
   5404..5767    +  CDS            HIV-1 gag (fragment): gag protein from human immunodeficiency virus 1; gag
   5913..6146    +  misc_feature   RRE: The Rev response element (RRE) of HIV-1 allows for Rev-dependent mRNA export from the nucleus to the cytoplasm.
   6523..6549    +  CDS            Rev (fragment): human immunodeficiency virus 1 (HIV-1) Rev protein; rev; enhances nuclear export of unspliced and incompletely spliced viral mRNAs
   6553..6793    +  promoter       U6 promoter: RNA polymerase III promoter for human U6 snRNA
   6841..6884    +  misc_RNA       tracrRNA (fragment): trans-activating CRISPR RNA for the Streptococcus pyogenes CRISPR/Cas9 system
   6967..7084    +  misc_feature   cPPT/CTS: central polypurine tract and central termination sequence of HIV-1
   7153..7364    +  promoter       EF-1α core promoter: core promoter for human elongation factor EF-1α
   7417..677     +  CDS            mCherry (across the origin): monomeric derivative of DsRed fluorescent protein (Shaner et al., 2004) mammalian codon-optimized
>Addgene plasmid #153017 | TMPRSS2 g3 | addgene full sequence | sequence record 298697 | Addgene NGS Result
TCATCAAGGAGTTCATGCGCTTCAAGGTGCACATGGAGGGCTCCGTGAACGGCCACGAGTTCGAGATCGA
GGGCGAGGGCGAGGGCCGCCCCTACGAGGGCACCCAGACCGCCAAGCTGAAGGTGACCAAGGGTGGCCCC
CTGCCCTTCGCCTGGGACATCCTGTCCCCTCAGTTCATGTACGGCTCCAAGGCCTACGTGAAGCACCCCG
CCGACATCCCCGACTACTTGAAGCTGTCCTTCCCCGAGGGCTTCAAGTGGGAGCGCGTGATGAACTTCGA
GGACGGCGGCGTGGTGACCGTGACCCAGGACTCCTCCCTGCAGGACGGCGAGTTCATCTACAAGGTGAAG
CTGCGCGGCACCAACTTCCCCTCCGACGGCCCCGTAATGCAGAAGAAGACCATGGGCTGGGAGGCCTCCT
CCGAGCGGATGTACCCCGAGGACGGCGCCCTGAAGGGCGAGATCAAGCAGAGGCTGAAGCTGAAGGACGG
CGGCCACTACGACGCTGAGGTCAAGACCACCTACAAGGCCAAGAAGCCCGTGCAGCTGCCCGGCGCCTAC
AACGTCAACATCAAGTTGGACATCACCTCCCACAACGAGGACTACACCATCGTGGAACAGTACGAACGCG
CCGAGGGCCGCCACTCCACCGGCGGCATGGACGAGCTGTACAAGTAGACGCGTTAAGTCGACAATCAACC
TCTGGATTACAAAATTTGTGAAAGATTGACTGGTATTCTTAACTATGTTGCTCCTTTTACGCTATGTGGA
TACGCTGCTTTAATGCCTTTGTATCATGCTATTGCTTCCCGTATGGCTTTCATTTTCTCCTCCTTGTATA
AATCCTGGTTGCTGTCTCTTTATGAGGAGTTGTGGCCCGTTGTCAGGCAACGTGGCGTGGTGTGCACTGT
GTTTGCTGACGCAACCCCCACTGGTTGGGGCATTGCCACCACCTGTCAGCTCCTTTCCGGGACTTTCGCT
TTCCCCCTCCCTATTGCCACGGCGGAACTCATCGCCGCCTGCCTTGCCCGCTGCTGGACAGGGGCTCGGC
TGTTGGGCACTGACAATTCCGTGGTGTTGTCGGGGAAATCATCGTCCTTTCCTTGGCTGCTCGCCTGTGT
TGCCACCTGGATTCTGCGCGGGACGTCCTTCTGCTACGTCCCTTCGGCCCTCAATCCAGCGGACCTTCCT
TCCCGCGGCCTGCTGCCGGCTCTGCGGCCTCTTCCGCGTCTTCGCCTTCGCCCTCAGACGAGTCGGATCT
CCCTTTGGGCCGCCTCCCCGCGTCGACTTTAAGACCAATGACTTACAAGGCAGCTGTAGATCTTAGCCAC
TTTTTAAAAGAAAAGGGGGGACTGGAAGGGCTAATTCACTCCCAACGAAGACAAGATCTGCTTTTTGCTT
GTACTGGGTCTCTCTGGTTAGACCAGATCTGAGCCTGGGAGCTCTCTGGCTAACTAGGGAACCCACTGCT
TAAGCCTCAATAAAGCTTGCCTTGAGTGCTTCAAGTAGTGTGTGCCCGTCTGTTGTGTGACTCTGGTAAC
TAGAGATCCCTCAGACCCTTTTAGTCAGTGTGGAAAATCTCTAGCAGTACGTATAGTAGTTCATGTCATC
TTATTATTCAGTATTTATAACTTGCAAAGAAATGAATATCAGAGAGTGAGAGGAACTTGTTTATTGCAGC
TTATAATGGTTACAAATAAAGCAATAGCATCACAAATTTCACAAATAAAGCATTTTTTTCACTGCATTCT
AGTTGTGGTTTGTCCAAACTCATCAATGTATCTTATCATGTCTGGCTCTAGCTATCCCGCCCCTAACTCC
GCCCATCCCGCCCCTAACTCCGCCCAGTTCCGCCCATTCTCCGCCCCATGGCTGACTAATTTTTTTTATT
TATGCAGAGGCCGAGGCCGCCTCGGCCTCTGAGCTATTCCAGAAGTAGTGAGGAGGCTTTTTTGGAGGCC
TAGGGACGTACCCAATTCGCCCTATAGTGAGTCGTATTACGCGCGCTCACTGGCCGTCGTTTTACAACGT
CGTGACTGGGAAAACCCTGGCGTTACCCAACTTAATCGCCTTGCAGCACATCCCCCTTTCGCCAGCTGGC
GTAATAGCGAAGAGGCCCGCACCGATCGCCCTTCCCAACAGTTGCGCAGCCTGAATGGCGAATGGG
[124 nt withheld, positions 2167-2290]
C
[91 nt withheld, positions 2292-2382]
A
[49 nt withheld, positions 2384-2432]
CCTTTGACGTTGGAGTCCACGTTCTTT
[37 nt withheld, positions 2460-2496]
ACCCTATCTCGGTCTATTCTTTTGATTTATAAGGGATTTTGCCGATTTCGGCCTATTGGTTAAAAAATGA
GCTGATTTAACAAAAATTTAACGCGAATTTTAACAAAATATTAACGCTTACAATTTAGGTGGCACTTTTC
GGGGAAATGTGCGCGGAACCCCTATTTGTTTATTTTTCTAAATACATTCAAATATGTATCCGCTCATGAG
ACAATAACCCTGATAAATGCTTCAATAATATTGAAAAAGGAAGAGTATGAGTATTCAACATTTCCGTGTC
GCCCTTATTCCCTTTTTTGCGGCATTTTGCCTTCCTGTTTTTGCTCACCCAGAAACGCTGGTGAAAGTAA
AAGATGCTGAAGATCAGTTGGGTGCACGAGTGGGTTACATCGAACTGGATCTCAACAGCGGTAAGATCCT
TGAGAGTTTTCGCCCCGAAGAACGTTTTCCAATGATGAGCACTTTTAAAGTTCTGCTATGTGGCGCGGTA
TTATCCCGTATTGACGCCGGGCAAGAGCAACTCGGTCGCCGCATACACTATTCTCAGAATGACTTGGTTG
AGTACTCACCAGTCACAGAAAAGCATCTTACGGATGGCATGACAGTAAGAGAATTATGCAGTGCTGCCAT
AACCATGAGTGATAACACTGCGGCCAACTTACTTCTGACAACGATCGGAGGACCGAAGGAGCTAACCGCT
TTTTTGCACAACATGGGGGATCATGTAACTCGCCTTGATCGTTGGGAACCGGAGCTGAATGAAGCCATAC
CAAACGACGAGCGTGACACCACGATGCCTGTAGCAATGGCAACAACGTTGCGCAAACTATTAACTGGCGA
ACTACTTACTCTAGCTTCCCGGCAACAATTAATAGACTGGATGGAGGCGGATAAAGTTGCAGGACCACTT
CTGCGCTCGGCCCTTCCGGCTGGCTGGTTTATTGCTGATAAATCTGGAGCCGGTGAGCGTGGGTCTCGCG
GTATCATTGCAGCACTGGGGCCAGATGGTAAGCCCTCCCGTATCGTAGTTATCTACACGACGGGGAGTCA
GGCAACTATGGATGAACGAAATAGACAGATCGCTGAGATAGGTGCCTCACTGATTAAGCATTGGTAACTG
TCAGACCAAGTTTACTCATATATACTTTAGATTGATTTAAAACTTCATTTTTAATTTAAAAGGATCTAGG
TGAAGATCCTTTTTGATAATCTCATGACCAAAATCCCTTAACGTGAGTTTTCGTTCCACTGAGCGTCAGA
CCCCGTAGAAAAGATCAAAGGATCTTCTTGAGATCCTTTTTTTCTGCGCGTAATCTGCTGCTTGCAAACA
AAAAAACCACCGCTACCAGCGGTGGTTTGTTTGCCGGATCAAGAGCTACCAACTCTTTTTCCGAAGGTAA
CTGGCTTCAGCAGAGCGCAGATACCAAATACTGTTCTTCTAGTGTAGCCGTAGTTAGGCCACCACTTCAA
GAACTCTGTAGCACCGCCTACATACCTCGCTCTGCTAATCCTGTTACCAGTGGCTGCTGCCAGTGGCGAT
AAGTCGTGTCTTACCGGGTTGGACTCAAGACGATAGTTACCGGATAAGGCGCAGCGGTCGGGCTGAACGG
GGGGTTCGTGCACACAGCCCAGCTTGGAGCGAACGACCTACACCGAACTGAGATACCTACAGCGTGAGCT
ATGAGAAAGCGCCACGCTTCCCGAAGGGAGAAAGGCGGACAGGTATCCGGTAAGCGGCAGGGTCGGAACA
GGAGAGCGCACGAGGGAGCTTCCAGGGGGAAACGCCTGGTATCTTTATAGTCCTGTCGGGTTTCGCCACC
TCTGACTTGAGCGTCGATTTTTGTGATGCTCGTCAGGGGGGCGGAGCCTATGGAAAAACGCCAGCAACGC
GGCCTTTTTACGGTTCCTGGCCTTTTGCTGGCCTTTTGCTCACATGTTCTTTCCTGCGTTATCCCCTGAT
TCTGTGGATAACCGTATTACCGCCTTTGAGTGAGCTGATACCGCTCGCCGCAGCCGAACGACCGAGCGCA
GCGAGTCAGTGAGCGAGGAAGCGGAAGAGCGCCCAATACGCAAACCGCCTCTCCCCGCGCGTTGGCCGAT
TCATTAATGCAGCTGGCACGACAGGTTTCCCGACTGGAAAGCGGGCAGTGAGCGCAACGCAATTAATGTG
AGTTAGCTCACTCATTAGGCACCCCAGGCTTTACACTTTATGCTTCCGGCTCGTATGTTGTGTGGAATTG
TGAGCGGATAACAATTTCACACAGGAAACAGCTATGACCATGATTACGCCAAGCGCGCAATTAACCCTCA
CTAAAGGGAACAAAAGCTGGAGCTGCAAGCTTAATGTAGTCTTATGCAATACTCTTGTAGTCTTGCAACA
TGGTAACGATGAGTTAGCAACATGCCTTACAAGGAGAGAAAAAGCACCGTGCATGCCGATTGGTGGAAGT
AAGGTGGTACGATCGTGCCTTATTAGGAAGGCAACAGACGGGTCTGACATGGATTGGACGAACCACTGAA
TTGCCGCATTGCAGAGATATTGTATTTAAGTGCCTAGCTCGATACATAAACGGGTCTCTCTGGTTAGACC
AGATCTGAGCCTGGGAGCTCTCTGGCTAACTAGGGAACCCACTGCTTAAGCCTCAATAAAGCTTGCCTTG
AGTGCTTCAAGTAGTGTGTGCCCGTCTGTTGTGTGACTCTGGTAACTAGAGATCCCTCAGACCCTTTTAG
TCAGTGTGGAAAATCTCTAGCAGTGGCGCCCGAACAGGGACTTGAAAGCGAAAGGGAAACCAGAGGAGCT
CTCTCGACGCAGGACTCGGCTTGCTGAAGCGCGCACGGCAAGAGGCGAGGGGCGGCGACTGGTGAGTACG
CCAAAAATTTTGACTAGCGGAGGCTAGAAGGAGAGAGATGGGTGCGAGAGCGTCAGTATTAAGCGGGGGA
GAATTAGATCGCGATGGGAAAAAATTCGGTTAAGGCCAGGGGGAAAGAAAAAATATAAATTAAAACATAT
AGTATGGGCAAGCAGGGAGCTAGAACGATTCGCAGTTAATCCTGGCCTGTTAGAAACATCAGAAGGCTGT
AGACAAATACTGGGACAGCTACAACCATCCCTTCAGACAGGATCAGAAGAACTTAGATCATTATATAATA
CAGTAGCAACCCTCTATTGTGTGCATCAAAGGATAGAGATAAAAGACACCAAGGAAGCTTTAGACAAGAT
AGAGGAAGAGCAAAACAAAAGTAAGACCACCGCACAGCAAGCGGCCGCTGATCTTCAGACCTGGAGGAGG
AGATATGAGGGACAATTGGAGAAGTGAATTATATAAATATAAAGTAGTAAAAATTGAACCATTAGGAGTA
GCACCCACCAAGGCAAAGAGAAGAGTGGTGCAGAGAGAAAAAAGAGCAGTGGGAATAGGAGCTTTGTTCC
TTGGGTTCTTGGGAGCAGCAGGAAGCACTATGGGCGCAGCGTCAATGACGCTGACGGTACAGGCCAGACA
ATTATTGTCTGGTATAGTGCAGCAGCAGAACAATTTGCTGAGGGCTATTGAGGCGCAACAGCATCTGTTG
CAACTCACAGTCTGGGGCATCAAGCAGCTCCAGGCAAGAATCCTGGCTGTGGAAAGATACCTAAAGGATC
AACAGCTCCTGGGGATTTGGGGTTGCTCTGGAAAACTCATTTGCACCACTGCTGTGCCTTGGAATGCTAG
TTGGAGTAATAAATCTCTGGAACAGATTTGGAATCACACGACCTGGATGGAGTGGGACAGAGAAATTAAC
AATTACACAAGCTTAATACACTCCTTAATTGAAGAATCGCAAAACCAGCAAGAAAAGAATGAACAAGAAT
TATTGGAATTAGATAAATGGGCAAGTTTGTGGAATTGGTTTAACATAACAAATTGGCTGTGGTATATAAA
ATTATTCATAATGATAGTAGGAGGCTTGGTAGGTTTAAGAATAGTTTTTGCTGTACTTTCTATAGTGAAT
AGAGTTAGGCAGGGATATTCACCATTATCGTTTCAGACCCACCTCCCAACCCCGAGGGGACCCAGAGAGG
GCCTATTTCCCATGATTCCTTCATATTTGCATATACGATACAAGGCTGTTAGAGAGATAATTAGAATTAA
TTTGACTGTAAACACAAAGATATTAGTACAAAATACGTGACGTAGAAAGTAATAATTTCTTGGGTAGTTT
GCAGTTTTAAAATTATGTTTTAAAATGGACTATCATATGCTTACCGTAACTTGAAAGTATTTCGATTTCT
TGGCTTTATATATCTTGTGGAAAGGACGAAACACCGTTGTTCTTCGAAGTGACCAGGTTTAAGAGCTATG
CTGGAAACAGCATAGCAAGTTTAAATAAGGCTAGTCCGTTATCAACTTTGCTGGAAACAGCAAAGTGGCA
CCGAGTCGGTGCTTTTTTTGAATTCTAGATCTTGAGACAAATGGCAGTATTCATCCACAATTTTAAAAGA
AAAGGGGGGATTGGGGGGTACAGTGCAGGGGAAAGAATAGTAGACATAATAGCAACAGACATACAAACTA
AAGAATTACAAAAACAAATTACAAAAATTCAAAATTTTCGGGTTTATTACAGGGACAGCAGAGATCCACT
TTGGCGCCGGCTCGAGTGGCTCCGGTGCCCGTCAGTGGGCAGAGCGCACATCGCCCACAGTCCCCGAGAA
GTTGGGGGGAGGGGTCGGCAATTGAACCGGTGCCTAGAGAAGGTGGCGCGGGGTAAACTGGGAAAGTGAT
GTCGTGTACTGGCTCCGCCTTTTTCCCGAGGGTGGGGGAGAACCGTATATAAGTGCAGTAGTCGCCGTGA
ACGTTCTTTTTCGCAACGGGTTTGCCGCCAGAACACAGGTGTCGTGACGCGGGATCCGCCACCATGGATT
ACAAAGACGATGACGATAAGATGGTGAGCAAGGGCGAGGAGGATAACATGGCCA
